>Addgene plasmid #162946 | C512-E29: attB5r-mKate2-nostop-attB1r | addgene full sequence | sequence record 330547 | Addgene NGS Result
CCGCTCCCGGCGGATTTGTCCTACTCAGGAGAGCGTTCACCGACAAACAACAGATAAAACGAAAGGCCCA
GTCTTCCGACTGAGCCTTTCGTTTTATTTGATGCCTGGCAGTTCCCTACTCTCGCGTTAACGCTACCATG
GAGCTCGAATTCTACAGTCACTAATACCATCTAAGTAGTTGATTCATAGTGACTGCATATGTTGTGTTTT
ACAGTATTATGTAGTCTGTTTTTTATGCAAAATCTAATTTAATATATTGATATTTATATCATTTTACGTT
TCTCGTTCAACTTTTGTATACAAAGTGGACCATGGTGTCGGAATTGATTAAGGAAAATATGCATATGAAG
CTTTACATGGAGGGAACAGTGAACAACCATCACTTCAAGTGCACCTCCGAGGGCGAAGGAAAGCCTTACG
AGGGAACCCAGACTATGCGGATTAAGGCTGTCGAGGGCGGCCCGCTGCCTTTTGCGTTCGACATTCTGGC
CACCTCCTTTATGTACGGATCCAAGACTTTCATCAACCACACGCAGGGAATCCCGGATTTCTTCAAGCAA
AGCTTCCCCGAGGGTTTCACCTGGGAGCGCGTCACCACTTACGAGGACGGGGGCGTGCTGACCGCGACTC
AGGATACCAGCCTGCAAGACGGCTGCCTCATCTATAACGTGAAGATCCGCGGAGTGAACTTCCCGTCGAA
CGGGCCAGTGATGCAGAAGAAAACCCTGGGTTGGGAAGCATCCACCGAAACTCTGTACCCCGCTGACGGT
GGACTCGAGGGAAGGGCCGATATGGCCCTGAAGCTTGTGGGCGGGGGCCACCTGATCTGCAACCTCAAGA
CCACCTACCGGTCAAAGAAACCCGCCAAGAACCTGAAGATGCCTGGGGTCTACTACGTGGACCGCCGGCT
GGAGAGAATCAAGGAAGCCGACAAGGAAACTTACGTGGAACAGCACGAAGTGGCCGTGGCCAGATACTGT
GACCTCCCGTCCAAACTGGGACACCGGACAACTTTGTACAAAAAAGTTGAACGAGAAACGTAAAATGATA
TAAATATCAATATATTAAATTAGATTTTGCATAAAAAACAGACTACATAATACTGTAAAACACAACATAT
GCAGTCACTATGAACCAACTACTTAGATGGTATTAGTGACCTGTAGAATTCGAGCTCTAGAGCTGCAGGG
CGGCCGCGATATCCCCTATAGTGAGTCGTATTACATGGTCATAGCTGTTTCCTGGCAGCTCTGGCCCGTG
TCTCAAAATCTCTGATGTTACATTGCACAAGATCGGTACCCGGGGATCCTCTAGACCAGCCAGGACAGAA
ATGCCTCGACTTCGCTGCTACCCAAGGTTGCCGGGTGACGCACACCGTGGAAACGGATGAAGGCACGAAC
CCAGTGGACATAAGCCTGTTCGGTTCGTAAGCTGTAATGCAAGTAGCGTATGCGCTCACGCAACTGGTCC
AGAACCTTGACCGAACGCAGCGGTGGTAACGGCGCAGTGGCGGTTTTCATGGCTTGTTATGACTGTTTTT
TTGGGGTACAGTCTATGCCTCGGGCATCCAAGCAGCAAGCGCGTTACGCCGTGGGTCGATGTTTGATGTT
ATGGAGCAGCAACGATGTTACGCAGCAGGGCAGTCGCCCTAAAACAAAGTTAAACATTATGAGGGAAGCG
GTGATCGCCGAAGTATCGACTCAACTATCAGAGGTAGTTGGCGTCATCGAGCGCCATCTCGAACCGACGT
TGCTGGCCGTACATTTGTACGGCTCCGCAGTGGATGGCGGCCTGAAGCCACACAGTGATATTGATTTGCT
GGTTACGGTGACCGTAAGGCTTGATGAAACAACGCGGCGAGCTTTGATCAACGACCTTTTGGAAACTTCG
GCTTCCCCTGGAGAGAGCGAGATTCTCCGCGCTGTAGAAGTCACCATTGTTGTGCACGACGACATCATTC
CGTGGCGTTATCCAGCTAAGCGCGAACTGCAATTTGGAGAATGGCAGCGCAATGACATTCTTGCAGGTAT
CTTCGAGCCAGCCACGATCGACATTGATCTGGCTATCTTGCTGACAAAAGCAAGAGAACATAGCGTTGCC
TTGGTAGGTCCAGCGGCGGAGGAACTCTTTGATCCGGTTCCTGAACAGGATCTATTTGAGGCGCTAAATG
AAACCTTAACGCTATGGAACTCGCCGCCCGACTGGGCTGGCGATGAGCGAAATGTAGTGCTTACGTTGTC
CCGCATTTGGTACAGCGCAGTAACCGGCAAAATCGCGCCGAAGGATGTCGCTGCCGACTGGGCAATGGAG
CGCCTGCCGGCCCAGTATCAGCCCGTCATACTTGAAGCTAGACAGGCTTATCTTGGACAAGAAGAAGATC
GCTTGGCCTCGCGCGCAGATCAGTTGGAAGAATTTGTCCACTACGTGAAAGGCGAGATCACCAAGGTAGT
CGGCAAATAACCCTCGAGCCACCCATGACCAAAATCCCTTAACGTGAGTTACGCGTCGTTCCACTGAGCG
TCAGACCCCGTAGAAAAGATCAAAGGATCTTCTTGAGATCCTTTTTTTCTGCGCGTAATCTGCTGCTTGC
AAACAAAAAAACCACCGCTACCAGCGGTGGTTTGTTTGCCGGATCAAGAGCTACCAACTCTTTTTCCGAA
GGTAACTGGCTTCAGCAGAGCGCAGATACCAAATACTGTTCTTCTAGTGTAGCCGTAGTTAGGCCACCAC
TTCAAGAACTCTGTAGCACCGCCTACATACCTCGCTCTGCTAATCCTGTTACCAGTGGCTGCTGCCAGTG
GCGATAAGTCGTGTCTTACCGGGTTGGACTCAAGACGATAGTTACCGGATAAGGCGCAGCGGTCGGGCTG
AACGGGGGGTTCGTGCACACAGCCCAGCTTGGAGCGAACGACCTACACCGAACTGAGATACCTACAGCGT
GAGCTATGAGAAAGCGCCACGCTTCCCGAAGGGAGAAAGGCGGACAGGTATCCGGTAAGCGGCAGGGTCG
GAACAGGAGAGCGCACGAGGGAGCTTCCAGGGGGAAACGCCTGGTATCTTTATAGTCCTGTCGGGTTTCG
CCACCTCTGACTTGAGCGTCGATTTTTGTGATGCTCGTCAGGGGGGCGGAGCCTATGGAAAAACGCCAGC
AACGCGGCCTTTTTACGGTTCCTGGCCTTTTGCTGGCCTTTTGCTCACATGTTCTTTCCTGCGTTATCCC
CTGATTCTGTGGATAACCGTATTACCGCTAGCCAGGAAGAGTTTGTAGAAACGCAAAAAGGCCATCCGTC
AGGATGGCCTTCTGCTTAGTTTGATGCCTGGCAGTTTATGGCGGGCGTCCTGCCCGCCACCCTCCGGGCC
GTTGCTTCACAACGTTCAAAT
Features (pLannotate 1.2.2; 11 found; start..end, strand, type, name):
     54..97      +  terminator     rrnB T1 terminator: Escherichia coli rrnB; transcription terminator T1 from the E. coli rrnB gene
    185..306     -  protein_bind   attR5: mutant version of attR; recombination site for the Gateway® LR reaction LR Clonase™
    312..1007    +  CDS            mKate2: mKate2 is a basic (constitutively fluorescent) red fluorescent protein published in 2009, derived from Entacmaea quadricolor. It is reported to be a rapidly-maturing monomer with moderate acid sensitivity.
   1008..1132    +  protein_bind   attR1: mutant version of attR; recombination site for the Gateway® LR reaction LR Clonase™
   1205..1223    -  promoter       T7 promoter: promoter for bacteriophage T7 RNA polymerase
   1293..1315    +  misc_feature   MCS (fragment): pUC18/19 multiple cloning site
   1407..1430    +  promoter       Pc promoter (fragment): intI1 (promoter lies within the coding sequence); class 1 integron promoter
   1606..1662    +  CDS            GmR (fragment): gentamycin acetyltransferase; aacC1; confers resistance to gentamycin
   1669..2460    +  CDS            SmR: aminoglycoside adenylyltransferase (Murphy, 1985); aadA; confers resistance to spectinomycin and streptomycin
   2553..3141    +  rep_origin     ori: high-copy-number ColE1/pMB1/pBR322/pUC origin of replication
   3276..3303    -  terminator     rrnB T2 terminator: transcription terminator T2 from the E. coli rrnB gene
