[The description below was written by a language model from this plasmid's Addgene catalogue record and pLannotate feature annotations shown in this document.]
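Description:
C512-E29: attB5r-mKate2-nostop-attB1r is a small (about 3.4 kb) Gateway entry clone built in the pDonr235 donor backbone and intended for multi-fragment (MultiSite-style) combinatorial assembly of expression constructs. It is maintained in E. coli at high copy from a ColE1/pUC-type origin and selected with spectinomycin through the aadA (SmR) aminoglycoside adenylyltransferase gene. Just upstream of this marker the annotation finds fragments of a class 1 integron Pc promoter and of a gentamicin acetyltransferase gene, which look like remnants of the integron-derived resistance cassette rather than functional elements. The rrnB T1 and T2 terminators flank the cloning region and insulate it from read-through transcription from the backbone. A T7 promoter and a fragment of a pUC multiple cloning site lie next to the recombination cassette.

The payload is the coding sequence for mKate2, a monomeric, rapidly maturing red fluorescent protein derived from Entacmaea quadricolor, supplied without a stop codon so that translation can continue into a downstream partner. The insert was made with attB5r and attB1r ends, and in the entry clone it sits between sites annotated as attR5 and attR1. In an LR reaction these sites pair with compatible attL sites on other entry clones, placing mKate2 immediately upstream of a gene of interest carried in a standard attL1-flanked entry clone and producing an N-terminal mKate2 fusion. The plasmid has no promoter positioned to express mKate2; the promoter comes from other modules in the assembly or from the destination vector. The construct therefore serves as a reusable tag module for building libraries of fluorescently tagged expression clones by site-specific recombination.
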