Addgene plasmid #162946: C512-E29: attB5r-mKate2-nostop-attB1r
Purpose: Gateway attB5r/attB1r entry clone for generation of N-terminal mKate2 fusion proteins
Depositing lab: Dominic Esposito. Depositing organization: National Cancer Institute (NCI). Publication: Combinatorial assembly of clone libraries using site-specific recombination. Wall VE, Garvey LA, Mehalko JL, Procter LV, Esposito D. Methods Mol Biol. 2014;1116:193-208. doi: 10.1007/978-1-62703-764-8_14. PubMed 24395366.
Backbone
  Vector backbone: pDonr235
  Vector type: Synthetic Biology
Growth in bacteria
  Bacterial resistance: Spectinomycin, 50 μg/mL
  Growth temperature: 37°C
  Growth strain: DH5alpha
  Copy number: High Copy
Gene/Insert
  Gene/Insert name: monomeric Kate2 fluorescent protein (alt name: mKate2)
  Species: Synthetic
  Cloning method: Gateway Cloning
Terms and licenses: Academic/Nonprofit Terms; Industry Terms: Not Available to Industry
How to cite: C512-E29: attB5r-mKate2-nostop-attB1r was a gift from Dominic Esposito (Addgene plasmid # 162946 ; http://n2t.net/addgene:162946 ; RRID:Addgene_162946)
